Addgene plasmid #146293: pAc5.1B-lambdaN-HA-DmGe1-S1274RQ1277R-V5His6_F
Purpose: Insect Expression of DmGe1-S1274RQ1277R
Depositing lab: Elisa Izaurralde. Depositing organization: Max Planck Institute for Developmental Biology. Publication: The C-terminal region of Ge-1 presents conserved structural features required for P-body localization. Jinek M, Eulalio A, Lingel A, Helms S, Conti E, Izaurralde E. RNA. 2008 Oct . 14(10):1991-8. 10.1261/rna.1222908 PubMed 18755833.
Backbone
  Vector backbone: Unknown
  Vector type: Insect Expression
Growth in bacteria
  Bacterial resistance: Ampicillin, 100 μg/mL
  Growth temperature: 37°C
  Growth strain: DH5alpha
  Copy number: Low Copy
Gene/Insert
  Gene/Insert name: DmGe1-S1274RQ1277R (alt name: EDC4)
  Species: D. melanogaster (fly)
  Entrez Gene: Ge-1 (a.k.a. Dmel_CG6181, CG6181, Dmel\CG6181, EDC4, GE-1, dGe-1)
  Cloning method: Unknown
Terms and licenses: Academic/Nonprofit Terms; Industry Terms: Not Available to Industry
Depositor comments: ORF extracted from NCBI: NM_135642.2 Plasmids from this collection were made available to the research community and donated after the lab closed. Please note that the sequence provided by the depositing laboratory may be theoretical/predicted or based on Sanger sequencing results. There may be discrepancies between sequencing results obtained by Addgene and the depositor sequence. If an Addgene verified sequence is not available, please contact before placing your order to request that our lab fully sequence the plasmid.
How to cite: pAc5.1B-lambdaN-HA-DmGe1-S1274RQ1277R-V5His6_F was a gift from Elisa Izaurralde (Addgene plasmid # 146293 ; http://n2t.net/addgene:146293 ; RRID:Addgene_146293)
