[The description below was written by a language model from this plasmid's Addgene catalogue record and pLannotate feature annotations shown in this document.]
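Description:
pAc5.1B-lambdaN-HA-DmGe1-S1274RQ1277R-V5His6_F is a 9,554 nt insect expression plasmid for producing a mutant form of the Drosophila melanogaster decapping factor Ge-1 (also called EDC4, CG6181) in fly cells. The catalogue lists the backbone as unknown, although the name points to a pAc5.1B-type vector, and the annotated parts fit that. Propagation in E. coli relies on a ColE1/pUC-family origin and a β-lactamase gene with its own promoter, giving ampicillin selection. The record lists the plasmid as low copy even though the origin is annotated as a high-copy type. Short fragments of a tetracycline resistance gene and SV40 large T antigen are also detected; these appear to be non-functional backbone remnants. No marker for selection in insect cells is annotated.

Expression is driven by the constitutive Drosophila actin 5C promoter and terminated by an SV40 polyadenylation signal. The open reading frame begins with a short fragment of the bacteriophage lambda N protein, followed by an HA epitope (annotated as a partial match to a 3xHA tag), then the Ge-1 coding sequence carrying the S1274R and Q1277R substitutions in its C-terminal region, and a downstream V5 tag. The name also indicates a His6 tag, which the feature table does not annotate. The lambdaN peptide is commonly used to tether a fusion protein to reporter mRNAs bearing BoxB hairpins, while the HA and V5 epitopes allow detection by immunoblotting or immunofluorescence. The associated publication examined C-terminal structural features of Ge-1 required for P-body localization, so this double mutant most likely served to test the contribution of these residues, although the record itself states only insect expression as the purpose.
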