Features (pLannotate 1.2.2; 11 found; start..end, strand, type, name):
     56..2568    +  promoter       Ac5 promoter: Drosophila melanogaster actin 5C promoter
   2588..2653    +  CDS            N (fragment): REGN_LAMBD - Experimental evidence at protein level: Swiss-Prot protein existence level 1. Plays a role as a transcriptional antitermination factor that allows the virus to initiate its lytic phase. Activates expression of the delayed viral early genes by modifying host RNA polymerase (RNAP) into a form that is resistant to termination signals. This antitermination function requires the host NusA protein which serves to stabilize the interaction between antitermination protein N and host RNA polymerase. From Escherichia phage lambda (Bacteriophage lambda).
   2678..2704    +  CDS            3xHA (fragment): three tandem HA epitope tags
   2753..6814    +  CDS            Ge-1: EDC4_DROME - Experimental evidence at protein level: Swiss-Prot protein existence level 1. In the process of mRNA degradation, seems to play a role in mRNA decapping. Required for silencing a subset of endogenous miRNA targets. From Drosophila melanogaster (Fruit fly).
   6839..6880    +  CDS            V5 tag: epitope tag from simian virus 5
   6980..7114    -  polyA_signal   SV40 poly(A) signal: SV40 polyadenylation signal
   7137..7221    -  CDS            large T antigen (fragment): large T antigen from SV40 (simian virus 40)
   7222..7692    +  CDS            TcR (fragment): tetracycline efflux protein; tet; confers resistance to tetracycline
   7736..8324    -  rep_origin     ori: high-copy-number ColE1/pMB1/pBR322/pUC origin of replication
   8495..9355    -  CDS            AmpR: β-lactamase; bla; confers resistance to ampicillin, carbenicillin, and related antibiotics
   9356..9460    -  promoter       AmpR promoter: bla
>Addgene plasmid #146293 | pAc5.1B-lambdaN-HA-DmGe1-S1274RQ1277R-V5His6_F | depositor full sequence | sequence record 288738 | Full Sequence
CTTCAAGGAATTAATTCTATATTCTAAAAACACAAATGATACTTCTAAAAAAAATCATGAATGGCATCAA
CTCTGAATCAAATCTTTGCAGATGCACCTACTTCTCATTTCCACTGTCACATCATTTTTCCAGATCTCGC
TGCCTGTTATGTGGCCCACAAACCAAGACACGTTTTATGGCCATTAAAGCTGGCTGATCGTCGCCAAACA
CCAAATACATATCAATATGTACATTCGAGAAAGAAGCGATCAAAGAAGCGTCTTCGGGCGAGTAGGAGAA
TGCGGAGGAGAAGGAGAACGAGCTGATCTAGTATCTCTCCACAATCCAATGCCAACTGACCAACTGGCCA
TATTCGGAGCAATTTGAAGCCAATTTCCATCGCCTGGCGATCGCTCCATTCTTGGCTATATGTTTTTCAC
CGTTCCCGGGGCCATTTTCAAAGACTCGTCGGTAAGATAAGATTGTGTCACTCGCTGTCTCTCTTCATTT
GTCGAAGAATGCTGAGGAATTTCGCGATGACGTCGGCGAGTATTTTGAAGAATGAGAATAATTTGTATTT
ATACGAAAATCAGTTAGTGGAATTTTCTACAAAAACATGTTATCTATAGATAATTTTGTTGCAAAATATG
TTGACTATGACAAAGATTGTATGTATATACCTTTAATGTATTCTCATTTTCTTATGTATTTATAATGGCA
ATGATGATACTGATGATATTTTAAGATGATGCCAGACCACAGGCTGATTTCTGCGTCTTTTGCCGAACGC
AGTGCATGTGCGGTTGTTGTTTTTTGGAATAGTTTCAATTTTCGGACTGTCCGCTTTGATTTCAGTTTCT
TGGCTTATTCAAAAAGCAAAGTAAAGCCAAAAAAGCGAGATGGCAATACCAAATGCGGCAAAACGGTAGT
GGAAGGAAAGGGGTGCGGGGCAGCGGAAGGAAGGGTGGGGCGGGGCGTGGCGGGGTCTGTGGCTGGGCGC
GACGTCACCGACGTTGGAGCCACTCCTTTGACCATGTGTGCGTGTGTGTATTATTCGTGTCTCGCCACTC
GCCGGTTGTTTTTTTCTTTTTATCTCGCTCTCTCTAGCGCCATCTCGTACGCATGCTCAACGCACCGCAT
GTTGCCGTGTCCTTTATGCGTCATTTTGGCTCGAAATAGGCAATTATTTAAACAAAGATTAGTCAACGAA
AACGCTAAAATAAATAAGTCTACAATATGGTTACTTATTGCCATGTGTGTGCAGCCAACGATAGCAACAA
AAGCAACAACACAGTGGCTTTCCCTCTTTCACTTTTTGTTTGCAAGCGCGTGCGAGCAAGACGGCACGAC
CGGCAAACGCAATTACGCTGACAAAGAGCAGACGAAGTTTTGGCCGAAAAACATCAAGGCGCCTGATACG
AATGCATTTGCAATAACAATTGCGATATTTAATATTGTTTATGAAGCTGTTTGACTTCAAAACACACAAA
AAAAAAAATAAAACAAATTATTTGAAAGAGAATTAGGAATCGGACAGCTTATCGTTACGGGCTAACAGCA
CACCGAGACGAAATAGCTTACCTGACGTCACAGCCTCTGGAAGAACTGCCGCCAAGCAGAGAGAGAGAGA
AAAAGAGGGAGAGCAGCTTAGACCGCATGTGCTTGTGTGTGAGGCGTCTCTCTCTTCGTCTCCTGTTTGC
GCAAACGCATAGACTGCACTGAGAAAATCGATTACCTATTTTTTATGAATGAATATTTGCACTATTACTA
TTCAAAACTATTAAGATAGCAATCACATTCAATAGCCAAATACTATACCACCTGAGCGATGCAACGAAAT
GATCAATTTGAGCAAAAATGCTGCATATTTAGGACGGCATCATTATAGAAATGCTTCTTGCTGTGTACTT
TTCTCTCGTCTGGCAGCTGTTTCGCCGTTATTGTTAAAACCGGCTTAAGTTAGGTGTGTTTTCTACGACT
AGTGATGCCCCTACTAGAAGATGTGTGTTGCACAAATGTCCCTGAATAACCAATTTGAAGTGCAGATAGC
AGTAAACGTAAGCTAATATGAATATTATTTAACTGTAATGTTTTAATATCGCTGGACATTACTAATAAAC
CCACTATAAACACATGTACATATGTATGTTTTGGCATACAATGAGTAGTTGGGGAAAAAATGTGTAAAAG
CACCGTGACCATCACAGCATAAAGATAACCAGCTGAAGTATCGAATATGAGTAACCCCCAAATTGAATCA
CATGCCGCAACTGATAGGACCCATGGAAGTACACTCTTCATGGCGATATACAAGACACACACAAGCACGA
ACACCCAGTTGCGGAGGAAATTCTCCGTAAATGAAAACCCAATCGGCGAACAATTCATACCCATATATGG
TAAAAGTTTTGAACGCGACTTGAGAGCGGAGAGCATTGCGGCTGATAAGGTTTTAGCGCTAAGCGGGCTT
TATAAAACGGGCTGCGGGACCAGTTTTCATATCACTACCGTTTGAGTTCTTGTGCTGTGTGGATACTCCT
CCCGACACAAAGCCGCTCCATCAGCCAGCAGTCGTCTAATCCAGAGACCCCGGATCGGGGTACCAACATG
GACGCACAAACACGACGACGTGAGCGTCGCGCTGAGAAACAAGCTCAATGGAAAGCTGCAAACGGTGGAT
CTCCTCCACATATGGCTTACCCATACGATGTTCCAGATTACGCTCCTCCAAGCTTGAATTCTGCAGATAT
CCAGCACAGTGGCGGCCGCCGCATGTTAATCGCGCTCTTCGCGCTTGCACACTTGCCAATCTTTCGTAAG
ACGCCTTTGTCAGCCTCCTCCTCCCCGCCGCCGTCTGTCCACCGGTCGCCAAGGTGTGGCAAAGCAAGTA
CCGCGTACCATCCACCGCCAGCAGACGCCTGCATCAGCATTACTGCTTCAGCCATTGACGCAGCATCCGG
GATGAGCAACAGCGCCGAACAGGACAAGCCGATTGCCGCCAACGGCAATGCGGCAGAGCCCCAGGAAATA
GAAGTCATCCATTTCCAAGCGCAAGAGAAGCAGTGTTGCCGCGTTATTAGATCCAATAAGACCAAGGTCC
TCACATCCGGCGGCGTTCACACACGCGGTTCCTCCAAGGTCAAGCTAAAGAACATCGTCGACTACAAGTG
GGAGCGCAAGTACTACTATCCGGGTCACCTGGTCGCTGTCCACCGCGATGGCAAGCACCTGGCGTACGCC
ATTAATGTCAACAACAAAGCCACCGGAATGGAGGGCATGGTGCGCGTATGCAACATAGCCACCAGTATGC
GAGCCTTGATCAAGGGAATGAGCGGCGAGGTCTTAGATCTGCAGTTTGCCCATACGGATTGTGAGCGTAT
ATTAGCTGTGATCGATGTCAGTTCGCTGTTTGTCTACAAAGTCGATCAAATCGAAGGGAACCTGCTGTGC
AATCTAGTGCTAAAGGTGGAGGACCCCATCGCCAACTATGTGCCGGAGTACGATATGGTCTCCTGGTGTC
CCTATGTCTGCAGCAGCAGCGCCACCGTTCCAATCAACGACGATGACGATGAGAATCAGCTGCTCATTTG
GTCGCGAAGCTCTCAATTTCAATGCTTTCAAGTGAAGATGATTGTCTCTGAACATGGGCGCGGCAAGATC
CAACCAGCAGCCCTAGAATCTGGATATCTGAAGATTGAGGAGGACTCGTTGATCACGTGCGCCGCTTTGT
CCCCGGATGGCACCACTGTGGCTGCTGCTTGCGCCGATGGCTTGGTTCGTTTCTACCAAATTTATTTGTT
CGATGTGCGCAACCATCGCTGCCTGCACGAGTGGAAGCCACATGATGGCAAAAAAGTCTGCTCTCTCTTT
TTTCTCGACAATATCAACAAGCCTGTGGAAGAATCCTACTGGCAGCACGTGATCACTACGAGCGATGCCA
ATACCGAAATCAAGCTCTGGAACTGCTCGCTATGGAAATGCCTCCAAACTATCAATGTGGTGGCCAGTCC
GTCATCTTTGCAGCCCAGAAACTTTATCGCGGGCATAGATCGCAGTGCGAACTACTTGGTGTTGTCTTGC
CTGGACTCTCTGGCCGTGTATGTAATGCAGATTGGCAGTACTGGCGGCGCAGACTCCGAGAATAGGAGTA
GCGATAGCGAAGGAGAAGGCTGCGACACTTCCAAACGCATTCAGAATGTTGCCGAATTCAAGCTGAGTTC
GGGGATTCTCTCTTTTTCTATTGTAAACGCTAGTATGCGTCGCGTTAAGAACTCCATCGAGAGCTACTAT
CCTATTGAGGAGCCCGATGACTTCGATGACGATTCCAATTCCACCAGTGCCCTTGTGCTGCACATGTTTG
TGGTGCAGGCAAAGAGCCTGCAGGAATGTCAAATAATCTACCAGCCATGTGTGGCTGAAAAGACGGAGCG
GAGCAGCCTAAACAGCAAGCGATCACAGACGCCAGAAGACAATCTGCTAATCAAAGAGGAGCCGGAATCC
CCCAACAGTGGAACTGTGGGTGCTGTTCAGCTGGATGCATTATTCGCAAAATCCGCAAAGAGAGCTTCAA
CGGGCAGTTCATCTGCCATGGTGGCCGTGGCGGCAGCCGCGGCTGCGGCACCTTCGGCCATCCTGCAGGA
CGCCACTAAGGAGGCGGCCAAGTCAGAGTCCCCGCAACTAAGCAGCGCGTATACGCAGCAGGTTAATCTC
ATGACTCCAGATGCCTTCAGTGCAAGCGGAACCGCAGCGGCAGCAGCTGTATTTGTGTCTACCAGCACCA
CAACTTCAATAGGAACTGATAGCTCTACCACCACCAGCGGTCAGGATAGATCCATTGATTCAGCGGTTCT
GCAAACTATACGAATGCTGGCCACGGTAACGTCCAAGACTTCCGAAAACCCCAATGCCGAGGTACTCCTC
AACCTAATGAACAACACCCTAATCGAAGATCGCGAGCAACAAAAGCTGAAGGAAAAGCTTGACGCTCGCA
AGAAGTTCATTGCAATTGATCGCAATCCAGAGCGGAATGTGGCTGAGAACTTGGCCAGCGGCAGTTCGAG
TCCGAGTCGAGAGGTGCAGGAGATAATGGCCACACAGGACGATGCCGATGCCTACGAAGCAGAGCTAGAG
AATCTGGACGACGATGATGACGATGAGGAAGAAGAGCTGGCAAATTCATCACCGCTCCCGGAAGCTGTTG
ACGGAACATGGCCCATTGTCAAGCTGTCATCCCACTCAGCTGAGCTCCAGAATGCTGCCCAGATCATGTC
CCAGGCGGTGCAGAACACCAACAATGGCAATGTGCCGCCTACGCTAGGTGGAGGGCACAATAATAACACA
AGTGTAGGCAGCAATAGCAACAACAACACGGCTACAACTCTTAGCACCAGCAACACCAGCAGCAGCAACA
ACGCGGGCGGAACATGCGTTGATTCAAGTGGAACTGGAGAGCTAAATGCCAAAATGGAACTACTCATAGA
TCTAGTAAAAGCCCAGTCCAAACAAATAAACAAATTGGAGAACGAAGTCAACAAGCTACAAAAGCAGCAA
GAAGCGGCGGCGGCCCTGCATAGCAAACAAGACACTTCATTGGAGCCTAAAAATCTTAGTCAGCTAGCAT
ATAAAATTGAGATGCAACTGTCCAAGCTAATGGAGCAGTATCTCAAGCGATATGAAAACGAGCATAAGAA
GAAACTGACGGAATTCTTGGCGGCGCGTGAGAGCCAAAACCGAGAGCTACGTGACTCCGTGCTGCAGGTA
CTAAATCAGTATGTCATGAACCACTTTACGGACATTATTGGCAACGTTCTCAACATGGAACTGCAGCGCC
AACTGCTTCCTCGCGTGAATGCCAACATGGATCAGCTCCAAGCCCAAATGCAAGTGGAGATTGTGCAGAA
GCTGAGTGTGTTTGACAAAACGGTGAAGGAGAATATTGCCCAGGTGTGCAAGAGCAAGCAATTTCTGGAT
ACTTTTGGCAAGTCCGTGTTGATTGGTGTTCAAACCAGCCTACAAACCGCCTTCATTGAATCTATGAGCA
GCACCTTGATTCCAGCTTATGAGAAGTCCTCGCAGAACATGTTTAAACAACTGCATGACGCTTTCAGCGT
GGGCATAAAAGACTTTATGGTCCAGTTTAACACCTACCTGCAGCACATGCCACAGCCCCAAGCCGGGAGT
GGCAATACGGAGGAGATAAACAACAAGTTGTCCATGCTTAAGCAATTGGTAGAGAGCAGCTTGCACAAGC
ACCGCACTGAACTCACGGACGCCATGCTCGAGACACAAAGAGAAGTGAAGAGCTTAGAGATTTTGCTGGC
GCGTCAGGTACAGGAAACGATCAGAGCAGAGCTACGCAAGCACATGGAAGCCCAGAACGTGGCAATGCGT
TCGCAGGCAGCTACGCCTGCACCACCTTACGACCTCAGGGACAGCATTAAGCAGCTTTTGATGGCTGGAC
AAATCAACAAGGCCTTCCATCAGGCTCTATTGGCCAACGACTTGGGCCTAGTGGAGTTCACTCTCCGACA
CACGGACAGCAACCAGGCATTCGCACCAGAGGGATGCAGACTGGAGCAAAAGGTTCTACTGCGTCTCATT
CGGCAAATATCCGCTGACATGACCAATCACAATGAGCTTAAGCAGAGATATCTCAACGAGGCACTGTTGG
CCATCAATATGGCAGATCCCATTACCCGCGAGCACGCTCCTAAAGTGCTCACCGAGCTGTATCGCAATTG
TCAGCAGTTCATTAAGAACAGCCCCAAGAATTCGCAGTTCAGCAACGTCCGTCTGCTGATGAAGGCAATC
ATAACGTACCGCGATCAGCTAAAAAGTCTAGAGGGCCCGCGGTTCGAAGGTAAGCCTATCCCTAACCCTC
TCCTCGGTCTCGATTCTACGCGTACCGGTCATCATCACCATCACCATTGAGTTTAAACCCGCTGATCAGC
CTCGACTGTGCCTTCTAAGGCCTGAGCTCGCTGATCAGCCTCGATCGAGGATCCAGACATGATAAGATAC
ATTGATGAGTTTGGACAAACCACAACTAGAATGCAGTGAAAAAAATGCTTTATTTGTGAAATTTGTGATG
CTATTGCTTTATTTGTAACCATTATAAGCTGCAATAAACAAGTTAACAACAACAATTGCATTCATTTTAT
GTTTCAGGTTCAGGGGGAGGTGTGGGAGGTTTTTTAAAGCAAGTAAAACCTCTACAAATGTGGTATGGCT
GATTATGATCAGTCGACCGATGCCCTTGAGAGCCTTCAACCCAGTCAGCTCCTTCCGGTGGGCGCGGGGC
ATGACTATCGTCGCCGCACTTATGACTGTCTTCTTTATCATGCAACTCGTAGGACAGGTGCCGGCAGCGC
TCTGGGTCATTTTCGGCGAGGACCGCTTTCGCTGGAGCGCGACGATGATCGGCCTGTCGCTTGCGGTATT
CGGAATCTTGCACGCCCTCGCTCAAGCCTTCGTCACTGGTCCCGCCACCAAACGTTTCGGCGAGAAGCAG
GCCATTATCGCCGGCATGGCGGCCGACGCGCTGGGCTACGTCTTGCTGGCGTTCGCGACGCGAGGCTGGA
TGGCCTTCCCCATTATGATTCTTCTCGCTTCCGGCGGCATCGGGATGCCCGCGTTGCAGGCCATGCTGTC
CAGGCAGGTAGATGACGACCATCAGGGACAGCTTCAAGGATCGCTCGCGGCTCTTACCAGCCAGCAAAAG
GCCAGGAACCGTAAAAAGGCCGCGTTGCTGGCGTTTTTCCATAGGCTCCGCCCCCCTGACGAGCATCACA
AAAATCGACGCTCAAGTCAGAGGTGGCGAAACCCGACAGGACTATAAAGATACCAGGCGTTTCCCCCTGG
AAGCTCCCTCGTGCGCTCTCCTGTTCCGACCCTGCCGCTTACCGGATACCTGTCCGCCTTTCTCCCTTCG
GGAAGCGTGGCGCTTTCTCAATGCTCACGCTGTAGGTATCTCAGTTCGGTGTAGGTCGTTCGCTCCAAGC
TGGGCTGTGTGCACGAACCCCCCGTTCAGCCCGACCGCTGCGCCTTATCCGGTAACTATCGTCTTGAGTC
CAACCCGGTAAGACACGACTTATCGCCACTGGCAGCAGCCACTGGTAACAGGATTAGCAGAGCGAGGTAT
GTAGGCGGTGCTACAGAGTTCTTGAAGTGGTGGCCTAACTACGGCTACACTAGAAGGACAGTATTTGGTA
TCTGCGCTCTGCTGAAGCCAGTTACCTTCGGAAAAAGAGTTGGTAGCTCTTGATCCGGCAAACAAACCAC
CGCTGGTAGCGGTGGTTTTTTTGTTTGCAAGCAGCAGATTACGCGCAGAAAAAAAGGATCTCAAGAAGAT
CCTTTGATCTTTTCTACGGGGTCTGACGCTCAGTGGAACGAAAACTCACGTTAAGGGATTTTGGTCATGA
GATTATCAAAAAGGATCTTCACCTAGATCCTTTTAAATTAAAAATGAAGTTTTAAATCAATCTAAAGTAT
ATATGAGTAAACTTGGTCTGACAGTTACCAATGCTTAATCAGTGAGGCACCTATCTCAGCGATCTGTCTA
TTTCGTTCATCCATAGTTGCCTGACTCCCCGTCGTGTAGATAACTACGATACGGGAGGGCTTACCATCTG
GCCCCAGTGCTGCAATGATACCGCGAGACCCACGCTCACCGGCTCCAGATTTATCAGCAATAAACCAGCC
AGCCGGAAGGGCCGAGCGCAGAAGTGGTCCTGCAACTTTATCCGCCTCCATCCAGTCTATTAATTGTTGC
CGGGAAGCTAGAGTAAGTAGTTCGCCAGTTAATAGTTTGCGCAACGTTGTTGCCATTGCTGCAGGCATCG
TGGTGTCACGCTCGTCGTTTGGTATGGCTTCATTCAGCTCCGGTTCCCAACGATCAAGGCGAGTTACATG
ATCCCCCATGTTGTGCAAAAAAGCGGTTAGCTCCTTCGGTCCTCCGATCGTTGTCAGAAGTAAGTTGGCC
GCAGTGTTATCACTCATGGTTATGGCAGCACTGCATAATTCTCTTACTGTCATGCCATCCGTAAGATGCT
TTTCTGTGACTGGTGAGTACTCAACCAAGTCATTCTGAGAATAGTGTATGCGGCGACCGAGTTGCTCTTG
CCCGGCGTCAACACGGGATAATACCGCGCCACATAGCAGAACTTTAAAAGTGCTCATCATTGGAAAACGT
TCTTCGGGGCGAAAACTCTCAAGGATCTTACCGCTGTTGAGATCCAGTTCGATGTAACCCACTCGTGCAC
CCAACTGATCTTCAGCATCTTTTACTTTCACCAGCGTTTCTGGGTGAGCAAAAACAGGAAGGCAAAATGC
CGCAAAAAAGGGAATAAGGGCGACACGGAAATGTTGAATACTCATACTCTTCCTTTTTCAATATTATTGA
AGCATTTATCAGGGTTATTGTCTCATGAGCGGATACATATTTGAATGTATTTAGAAAAATAAACAAATAG
GGGTTCCGCGCACATTTCCCCGAAAAGTGCCACCTGACGTCTAAGAAACCATTATTATCATGACATTAAC
CTATAAAAATAGGCGTATCACGAGGCCCTTTCGT
